Addgene plasmid #119644: pC0.176
Purpose: Level 0 Part. Insertion site
Depositing lab: Alistair McCormick. Depositing organization: University of Edinburgh. Publication: CyanoGate: A Modular Cloning Suite for Engineering Cyanobacteria Based on the Plant MoClo Syntax. Vasudevan R, Gale GAR, Schiavon AA, Puzorjov A, Malin J, Gillespie MD, Vavitsas K, Zulkower V, Wang B, Howe CJ, Lea-Smith DJ, McCormick AJ. Plant Physiol. 2019 May;180(1):39-55. doi: 10.1104/pp.18.01401. Epub 2019 Feb 28. PubMed 30819783.
Backbone
  Vector backbone: pICH41276
  Backbone size w/o insert (bp): 2247
  Vector type: Synthetic Biology
Growth in bacteria
  Bacterial resistance: Spectinomycin, 50 μg/mL
  Growth temperature: 37°C
  Growth strain: DH5alpha
  Copy number: High Copy
Gene/Insert
  Gene/Insert name: 7942 NS2 Down Flank
  Insert size (bp): 785
  Mutation: bp 302 T to C
  Cloning method: Restriction Enzyme; 5′ cloning site BpiI (destroyed during cloning); 3′ cloning site BpiI (destroyed during cloning)
  Sequencing primers: 5′ ttgagtgagctgataccgct; 3′ GTCTCATGAGCGGATACATATTTGAATG
Terms and licenses: Academic/Nonprofit Terms; Industry Terms: Not Available to Industry
Depositor comments: Synechoccoccus elongatus PCC 7942, sequence downstream of Synpcc7942_0085.. Please visit https://www.biorxiv.org/content/10.1101/426700v1 for bioRxiv preprint.
How to cite: pC0.176 was a gift from Alistair McCormick (Addgene plasmid # 119644 ; http://n2t.net/addgene:119644 ; RRID:Addgene_119644)
