[The description below was written by a language model from this plasmid's Addgene catalogue record, the feature table of its GenBank file and pLannotate feature annotations shown in this document.]
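Description:
pC0.176 is a Level 0 part plasmid from the CyanoGate modular cloning suite, which extends the plant MoClo Golden Gate syntax to cyanobacteria. It is built on the small pICH41276 acceptor backbone and is maintained in E. coli as a high-copy plasmid through a pMB1/ColE1-type origin. Selection is with spectinomycin, conferred by an aadA (streptomycin/spectinomycin adenylyltransferase) gene that appears to be driven by a bla-type promoter. The short integrase, gentamicin acetyltransferase and lacI fragments flagged by automated annotation are most likely remnants of the resistance cassette and the backbone rather than functional genes.

The insert is a 785 bp "down flank" for neutral site 2 (NS2) of Synechococcus elongatus PCC 7942, described as the genomic sequence downstream of Synpcc7942_0085. It carries a single T-to-C change at position 302; the record does not give the reason for it. The part was cloned through BpiI sites that were destroyed in the process. In the annotated map it is bounded by the four-base overhang sequences GCTT and CGCT, which define its position in the MoClo assembly syntax and let it be released and ligated in order with other parts in a Golden Gate reaction. An automated hit to a human PUDP fragment within the insert is most likely weak homology to a cyanobacterial coding region, not a human sequence.

The plasmid has no expression payload of its own. It supplies one homology arm, to be combined with a matching upstream NS2 flank and intervening cassettes to build vectors for homologous recombination into the NS2 locus of the PCC 7942 chromosome.
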