LOCUS       Exported 3036 bp ds-DNA circular SYN 14-MAR-2019
DEFINITION  synthetic circular DNA.
ACCESSION   .
VERSION     .
KEYWORDS    .
SOURCE      synthetic DNA construct
  ORGANISM  synthetic DNA construct
REFERENCE   1 (bases 1 to 3036)
  AUTHORS   SynthSys Center
  TITLE     Direct Submission
  JOURNAL   Exported Thursday, Mar 14, 2019 from SnapGene 4.3.4
            https://www.snapgene.com
FEATURES             Location/Qualifiers
     source          1..3036
                     /organism="recombinant plasmid"
                     /mol_type="other DNA"
     CDS             215..1225
                     /codon_start=1
                     /label=SpecR
                     /label=Sm/Sp no DraIII
                     /translation="MRSRNWSRTLTERSGGNGAVAVFMACYDCFFGVQSMPRASKQQAR
                     YAVGRCLMLWSSNDVTQQGSRPKTKLNIMREAVIAEVSTQLSEVVGVIERHLEPTLLAV
                     HLYGSAVDGGLKPHSDIDLLVTVTVRLDETTRRALINDLLETSASPGESEILRAVEVTI
                     VVHDDIIPWRYPAKRELQFGEWQRNDILAGIFEPATIDIDLAILLTKAREHSVALVGPA
                     AEELFDPVPEQDLFEALNETLTLWNSPPDWAGDERNVVLTLSRIWYSAVTGKIAPKDVA
                     ADWAMERLPAQYQPVILEARQAYLGQEEDRLASRADQLEEFVHYVKGEITKVVGK"
     misc_feature    1385..1999
                     /label=ori (pMB1)
                     /label=rep (pMB1)
     misc_feature    2232..2235
                     /label=GCTT
     misc_feature    2236..3020
                     /label=NSII DOW
     misc_feature    3021..3024
                     /label=CGCT
ORIGIN
        1 gtggctcttc agtggacgaa agggcctcgt gatacgccta tttttatagg ttaatgtcat
       61 gataataatg gtttcttaga cgtcaggtgg cacttttcgg ggaaatgtgc gcggaacccc
      121 tatttgttta tttttctaaa tacattcaaa tatgtatccg ctcatgagac aataaccctg
      181 ataaatgctt caataatatt gaaaaaggaa gagtatgcgc tcacgcaact ggtccagaac
      241 cttgaccgaa cgcagcggtg gtaacggcgc agtggcggtt ttcatggctt gttatgactg
      301 tttttttggg gtacagtcta tgcctcgggc atccaagcag caagcgcgtt acgccgtggg
      361 tcgatgtttg atgttatgga gcagcaacga tgttacgcag cagggcagtc gccctaaaac
      421 aaagttaaac atcatgaggg aagcggtgat cgccgaagta tcgactcaac tatcagaggt
      481 agttggcgtc atcgagcgcc atctcgaacc gacgttgctg gccgtacatt tgtacggctc
      541 cgcagtggat ggcggcctga agccacacag cgatattgat ttgctggtta cggtgaccgt
      601 aaggcttgat gaaacaacgc ggcgagcttt gatcaacgac cttttggaaa cttcggcttc
      661 ccctggagag agcgagattc tccgcgctgt agaagtcacc attgttgtgc acgacgacat
      721 cattccgtgg cgttatccag ctaagcgcga actgcaattt ggagaatggc agcgcaatga
      781 cattcttgca ggtatcttcg agccagccac gatcgacatt gatctggcta tcttgctgac
      841 aaaagcaaga gaacatagcg ttgccttggt aggtccagcg gcggaggaac tctttgatcc
      901 ggttcctgaa caggatctat ttgaggcgct aaatgaaacc ttaacgctat ggaactcgcc
      961 gcccgactgg gctggcgatg agcgaaatgt agtgcttacg ttgtcccgca tttggtacag
     1021 cgcagtaacc ggcaaaatcg cgccgaagga tgtcgctgcc gactgggcaa tggagcgcct
     1081 gccggcccag tatcagcccg tcatacttga agctagacag gcttatcttg gacaagaaga
     1141 agatcgcttg gcctcgcgcg cagatcagtt ggaagaattt gtccattacg taaaaggcga
     1201 gatcaccaag gtagtcggca aataactgtc agaccaagtt tactcatata tactttagat
     1261 tgatttaaaa cttcattttt aatttaaaag gatctaggtg aagatccttt ttgataatct
     1321 catgaccaaa atcccttaac gtgagttttc gttccactga gcgtcagacc ccgtagaaaa
     1381 gatcaaagga tcttcttgag atcctttttt tctgcgcgta atctgctgct tgcaaacaaa
     1441 aaaaccaccg ctaccagcgg tggtttgttt gccggatcaa gagctaccaa ctctttttcc
     1501 gaaggtaact ggcttcagca gagcgcagat accaaatact gttcttctag tgtagccgta
     1561 gttaggccac cacttcaaga actctgtagc accgcctaca tacctcgctc tgctaatcct
     1621 gttaccagtg gctgctgcca gtggcgataa gtcgtgtctt accgggttgg actcaagacg
     1681 atagttaccg gataaggcgc agcggtcggg ctgaacgggg ggttcgtgca cacagcccag
     1741 cttggagcga acgacctaca ccgaactgag atacctacag cgtgagctat gagaaagcgc
     1801 cacgcttccc gaagggagaa aggcggacag gtatccggta agcggcaggg tcggaacagg
     1861 agagcgcacg agggagcttc cagggggaaa cgcctggtat ctttatagtc ctgtcgggtt
     1921 tcgccacctc tgacttgagc gtcgattttt gtgatgctcg tcaggggggc ggagcctatg
     1981 gaaaaacgcc agcaacgcgg cctttttacg gttcctggcc ttttgctggc cttttgctca
     2041 catgttcttt cctgcgttat cccctgattc tgtggataac cgtattaccg cctttgagtg
     2101 agctgatacc gctcgccgca gccgaacgac cgagcgcagc gagtcagtga gcgaggaagc
     2161 ggaagagcgc ccaatacgca aaccgcctct ccccgcgcgt tggccgattc attaatcact
     2221 ctgtggtctc agcttctcca ccccctgact ttgttcagca ctatcaacgc cgtacccgta
     2281 tcgcgttaga aacgcatcta caagccgttc ctggggttga agaggctttg gatgctcttg
     2341 aattgcccta ctgtgttgcg tccagtggtg atcatcaaaa gatgcgaacc acactgagcc
     2401 tgacgaagct ctggccacga tttgagggac gaatcttcag cgtgactgaa gtacctcgcg
     2461 gcaagccatt tcccgatgtc tttttgttgg ccgccgatcg cttcggggtt aatcctacgg
     2521 cctgcgctgt gatcgaggac acccccttgg gagtagcggc aggcgtggcg gcaggaatgc
     2581 aagtgtttgg ctacgcgggt tccatgcccg cttggcgtct gcaagaagcc ggtgcccatc
     2641 tcatttttga cgatatgcga ctgctgccca gtctgctcca atcgtcgcca aaagataact
     2701 ccacagcatt gcccaatccc taacccctgc tcgcgccgca actacacact aaaccgttcc
     2761 tgcgcgatcg ctcttactgt tgatggctcg tgcttaaaaa caatgcaacc ctaaccgttt
     2821 cagctggtga ttttcggacg atttggctta cagggataac tgagagtcaa cagcctctgt
     2881 ccgtcattgc acacccatcc atgcactggg gacttgactc atgctgaatc acatttccct
     2941 tgtccattgg gcgagagggg aggggaatct tctggactct tcactaagcg gcgatcgcag
     3001 gttcttctac ccaagcagtg cgcttgagac cacgaa
//
