Features (pLannotate 1.2.2; 7 found; start..end, strand, type, name):
    110..214     +  promoter       AmpR promoter: bla
    205..285     -  CDS            int (fragment): INT2_ECOLX - Protein inferred from homology: Swiss-Prot protein existence level 3. Putative integrase believed to be involved in the insertion of antibiotic resistance genes into plasmids and transposons. From Escherichia coli.
    373..429     +  CDS            GmR (fragment): gentamycin acetyltransferase; aacC1; confers resistance to gentamycin
    436..1224    +  CDS            aadA: S3AD_ECOLX - Experimental evidence at protein level: Swiss-Prot protein existence level 1. Mediates bacterial resistance to the antibiotics streptomycin and spectinomycin. From Escherichia coli.
   1398..1986    +  rep_origin     ori: high-copy-number ColE1/pMB1/pBR322/pUC origin of replication
   2169..2218    +  CDS            lacI (fragment): lac repressor; lacI; The lac repressor binds to the lac operator to inhibit transcription in E. coli. This inhibition can be relieved by adding lactose or isopropyl-β-D-thiogalactopyranoside (IPTG).
   2450..2587    +  CDS            PUDP (fragment): HDHD1_HUMAN - Also known as DXF68S1E, FAM16AX, GS1, HDHD1, HDHD1A. Experimental evidence at protein level: Swiss-Prot protein existence level 1. Dephosphorylates pseudouridine 5'-phosphate, a potential intermediate in rRNA degradation. Pseudouridine is then excreted intact in urine. From Homo sapiens (Human).
>Addgene plasmid #119644 | pC0.176 | addgene full sequence | sequence record 237054 | Addgene NGS Result
GTGGCTCTTCAGTGGACGAAAGGGCCTCGTGATACGCCTATTTTTATAGGTTAATGTCATGATAATAATG
GTTTCTTAGACGTCAGGTGGCACTTTTCGGGGAAATGTGCGCGGAACCCCTATTTGTTTATTTTTCTAAA
TACATTCAAATATGTATCCGCTCATGAGACAATAACCCTGATAAATGCTTCAATAATATTGAAAAAGGAA
GAGTATGCGCTCACGCAACTGGTCCAGAACCTTGACCGAACGCAGCGGTGGTAACGGCGCAGTGGCGGTT
TTCATGGCTTGTTATGACTGTTTTTTTTTGGGGTACAGTCTATGCCTCGGGCATCCAAGCAGCAAGCGCG
TTACGCCGTGGGTCGATGTTTGATGTTATGGAGCAGCAACGATGTTACGCAGCAGGGCAGTCGCCCTAAA
ACAAAGTTAAACATCATGAGGGAAGCGGTGATCGCCGAAGTATCGACTCAACTATCAGAGGTAGTTGGCG
TCATCGAGCGCCATCTCGAACCGACGTTGCTGGCCGTACATTTGTACGGCTCCGCAGTGGATGGCGGCCT
GAAGCCACACAGCGATATTGATTTGCTGGTTACGGTGACCGTAAGGCTTGATGAAACAACGCGGCGAGCT
TTGATCAACGACCTTTTGGAAACTTCGGCTTCCCCTGGAGAGAGCGAGATTCTCCGCGCTGTAGAAGTCA
CCATTGTTGTGCACGACGACATCATTCCGTGGCGTTATCCAGCTAAGCGCGAACTGCAATTTGGAGAATG
GCAGCGCAATGACATTCTTGCAGGTATCTTCGAGCCAGCCACGATCGACATTGATCTGGCTATCTTGCTG
ACAAAAGCAAGAGAACATAGCGTTGCCTTGGTAGGTCCAGCGGCGGAGGAACTCTTTGATCCGGTTCCTG
AACAGGATCTATTTGAGGCGCTAAATGAAACCTTAACGCTATGGAACTCGCCGCCCGACTGGGCTGGCGA
TGAGCGAAATGTAGTGCTTACGTTGTCCCGCATTTGGTACAGCGCAGTAACCGGCAAAATCGCGCCGAAG
GATGTCGCTGCCGACTGGGCAATGGAGCGCCTGCCGGCCCAGTATCAGCCCGTCATACTTGAAGCTAGAC
AGGCTTATCTTGGACAAGAAGAAGATCGCTTGGCCTCGCGCGCAGATCAGTTGGAAGAATTTGTCCATTA
CGTAAAAGGCGAGATCACCAAGGTAGTCGGCAAATAACTGTCAGACCAAGTTTACTCATATATACTTTAG
ATTGATTTAAAACTTCATTTTTAATTTAAAAGGATCTAGGTGAAGATCCTTTTTGATAATCTCATGACCA
AAATCCCTTAACGTGAGTTTTCGTTCCACTGAGCGTCAGACCCCGTAGAAAAGATCAAAGGATCTTCTTG
AGATCCTTTTTTTCTGCGCGTAATCTGCTGCTTGCAAACAAAAAAACCACCGCTACCAGCGGTGGTTTGT
TTGCCGGATCAAGAGCTACCAACTCTTTTTCCGAAGGTAACTGGCTTCAGCAGAGCGCAGATACCAAATA
CTGTTCTTCTAGTGTAGCCGTAGTTAGGCCACCACTTCAAGAACTCTGTAGCACCGCCTACATACCTCGC
TCTGCTAATCCTGTTACCAGTGGCTGCTGCCAGTGGCGATAAGTCGTGTCTTACCGGGTTGGACTCAAGA
CGATAGTTACCGGATAAGGCGCAGCGGTCGGGCTGAACGGGGGGTTCGTGCACACAGCCCAGCTTGGAGC
GAACGACCTACACCGAACTGAGATACCTACAGCGTGAGCTATGAGAAAGCGCCACGCTTCCCGAAGGGAG
AAAGGCGGACAGGTATCCGGTAAGCGGCAGGGTCGGAACAGGAGAGCGCACGAGGGAGCTTCCAGGGGGA
AACGCCTGGTATCTTTATAGTCCTGTCGGGTTTCGCCACCTCTGACTTGAGCGTCGATTTTTGTGATGCT
CGTCAGGGGGGCGGAGCCTATGGAAAAACGCCAGCAACGCGGCCTTTTTACGGTTCCTGGCCTTTTGCTG
GCCTTTTGCTCACATGTTCTTTCCTGCGTTATCCCCTGATTCTGTGGATAACCGTATTACCGCCTTTGAG
TGAGCTGATACCGCTCGCCGCAGCCGAACGACCGAGCGCAGCGAGTCAGTGAGCGAGGAAGCGGAAGAGC
GCCCAATACGCAAACCGCCTCTCCCCGCGCGTTGGCCGATTCATTAATCACTCTGTGGTCTCAGCTTCTC
CACCCCCTGACTTTGTTCAGCACTATCAACGCCGTACCCGTATCGCGTTAGAAACGCATCTACAAGCCGT
TCCTGGGGTTGAAGAGGCTTTGGATGCTCTTGAATTGCCCTACTGTGTTGCGTCCAGTGGTGATCATCAA
AAGATGCGAACCACACTGAGCCTGACGAAGCTCTGGCCACGATTTGAGGGACGAATCTTCAGCGTGACTG
AAGTACCTCGCGGCAAGCCATTTCCCGATGTCTTTTTGTTGGCCGCCGATCGCTTCGGGGTTAATCCTAC
GGCCTGCGCTGTGATCGAGGACACCCCCTTGGGAGTAGCGGCAGGCGTGGCGGCAGGAATGCAAGTGTTT
GGCTACGCGGGTTCCATGCCCGCTTGGCGTCTGCAAGAAGCCGGTGCCCATCTCATTTTTGACGATATGC
GACTGCTGCCCAGTCTGCTCCAATCGTCGCCAAAAGATAACTCCACAGCATTGCCCAATCCCTAACCCCT
GCTCGCGCCGCAACTACACACTAAACCGTTCCTGCGCGATCGCTCTTACTGTTGATGGCTCGTGCTTAAA
AACAATGCAACCCTAACCGTTTCAGCTGGTGATTTTCGGACGATTTGGCTTACAGGGATAACTGAGAGTC
AACAGCCTCTGTCCGTCATTGCACACCCATCCATGCACTGGGGACTTGACTCATGCTGAATCACATTTCC
CTTGTCCATTGGGCGAGAGGGGAGGGGAATCTTCTGGACTCTTCACTAAGCGGCGATCGCAGGTTCTTCT
ACCCAAGCAGTGCGCTTGAGACCACGAA
