>Addgene plasmid #119644 | pC0.176 | depositor partial sequence | sequence record 251014 | 7942 NS2 Down Flank
CTCCACCCCCTGACTTTGTTCAGCACTATCAACGCCGTACCCGTATCGCGTTAGAAACGCATCTACAAGC
CGTTCCTGGGGTTGAAGAGGCTTTGGATGCTCTTGAATTGCCCTACTGTGTTGCGTCCAGTGGTGATCAT
CAAAAGATGCGAACCACACTGAGCCTGACGAAGCTCTGGCCACGATTTGAGGGACGAATCTTCAGCGTGA
CTGAAGTACCTCGCGGCAAGCCATTTCCCGATGTCTTTTTGTTGGCCGCCGATCGCTTCGGGGTTAATCC
TACGGCCTGCGCTGTGATCGAGGACACCCCCTTGGGAGTAGCGGCAGGCGTGGCGGCAGGAATGCAAGTG
TTTGGCTACGCGGGTTCCATGCCCGCTTGGCGTCTGCAAGAAGCCGGTGCCCATCTCATTTTTGACGATA
TGCGACTGCTGCCCAGTCTGCTCCAATCGTCGCCAAAAGATAACTCCACAGCATTGCCCAATCCCTAACC
CCTGCTCGCGCCGCAACTACACACTAAACCGTTCCTGCGCGATCGCTCTTACTGTTGATGGCTCGTGCTT
AAAAACAATGCAACCCTAACCGTTTCAGCTGGTGATTTTCGGACGATTTGGCTTACAGGGATAACTGAGA
GTCAACAGCCTCTGTCCGTCATTGCACACCCATCCATGCACTGGGGACTTGACTCATGCTGAATCACATT
TCCCTTGTCCATTGGGCGAGAGGGGAGGGGAATCTTCTGGACTCTTCACTAAGCGGCGATCGCAGGTTCT
TCTACCCAAGCAGTG
